>Addgene plasmid #76171 | NME4 gRNA (BRDN0001149238) | addgene full sequence | sequence record 185324 | Addgene Assembled Sequence
CCCGGGTGCAAAGATGGATAAAGTTTTAAACAGAGAGGAATCTTTGCAGCTAATGGACCTTCTAGGTCTT
GAAAGGAGTGGGAATTGGCTCCGGTGCCCGTCAGTGGGCAGAGCGCACATCGCCCACAGTCCCCGAGAAG
TTGGGGGGAGGGGTCGGCAATTGATCCGGTGCCTAGAGAAGGTGGCGCGGGGTAAACTGGGAAAGTGATG
TCGTGTACTGGCTCCGCCTTTTTCCCGAGGGTGGGGGAGAACCGTATATAAGTGCAGTAGTCGCCGTGAA
CGTTCTTTTTCGCAACGGGTTTGCCGCCAGAACACAGGTAAGTGCCGTGTGTGGTTCCCGCGGGCCTGGC
CTCTTTACGGGTTATGGCCCTTGCGTGCCTTGAATTACTTCCACCTGGCTGCAGTACGTGATTCTTGATC
CCGAGCTTCGGGTTGGAAGTGGGTGGGAGAGTTCGAGGCCTTGCGCTTAAGGAGCCCCTTCGCCTCGTGC
TTGAGTTGAGGCCTGGCCTGGGCGCTGGGGCCGCCGCGTGCGAATCTGGTGGCACCTTCGCGCCTGTCTC
GCTGCTTTCGATAAGTCTCTAGCCATTTAAAATTTTTGATGACCTGCTGCGACGCTTTTTTTCTGGCAAG
ATAGTCTTGTAAATGCGGGCCAAGATCTGCACACTGGTATTTCGGTTTTTGGGGCCGCGGGCGGCGACGG
GGCCCGTGCGTCCCAGCGCACATGTTCGGCGAGGCGGGGCCTGCGAGCGCGGCCACCGAGAATCGGACGG
GGGTAGTCTCAAGCTGGCCGGCCTGCTCTGGTGCCTGGCCTCGCGCCGCCGTGTATCGCCCCGCCCTGGG
CGGCAAGGCTGGCCCGGTCGGCACCAGTTGCGTGAGCGGAAAGATGGCCGCTTCCCGGCCCTGCTGCAGG
GAGCTCAAAATGGAGGACGCGGCGCTCGGGAGAGCGGGCGGGTGAGTCACCCACACAAAGGAAAAGGGCC
TTTCCGTCCTCAGCCGTCGCTTCATGTGACTCCACGGAGTACCGGGCGCCGTCCAGGCACCTCGATTAGT
TCTCGAGCTTTTGGAGTACGTCGTCTTTAGGTTGGGGGGAGGGGTTTTATGCGATGGAGTTTCCCCACAC
TGAGTGGGTGGAGACTGAAGTTAGGCCAGCTTGGCACTTGATGTAATTCTCCTTGGAATTTGCCCTTTTT
GAGTTTGGATCTTGGTTCATTCTCAAGCCTCAGACAGTGGTTCAAAGTTTTTTTCTTCCATTTCAGGTGT
CGTGACGTACGGCCACCATGACCGAGTACAAGCCCACGGTGCGCCTCGCCACCCGCGACGACGTCCCCAG
GGCCGTACGCACCCTCGCCGCCGCGTTCGCCGACTACCCCGCCACGCGCCACACCGTCGATCCGGACCGC
CACATCGAGCGGGTCACCGAGCTGCAAGAACTCTTCCTCACGCGCGTCGGGCTCGACATCGGCAAGGTGT
GGGTCGCGGACGACGGCGCCGCCGTGGCGGTCTGGACCACGCCGGAGAGCGTCGAAGCGGGGGCGGTGTT
CGCCGAGATCGGCCCGCGCATGGCCGAGTTGAGCGGTTCCCGGCTGGCCGCGCAGCAACAGATGGAAGGC
CTCCTGGCGCCGCACCGGCCCAAGGAGCCCGCGTGGTTCCTGGCCACCGTCGGAGTCTCGCCCGACCACC
AGGGCAAGGGTCTGGGCAGCGCCGTCGTGCTCCCCGGAGTGGAGGCGGCCGAGCGCGCCGGGGTGCCCGC
CTTCCTGGAGACCTCCGCGCCCCGCAACCTCCCCTTCTACGAGCGGCTCGGCTTCACCGTCACCGCCGAC
GTCGAGGTGCCCGAAGGACCGCGCACCTGGTGCATGACCCGCAAGCCCGGTGCCTGAACGCGTTAAGTCG
ACAATCAACCTCTGGATTACAAAATTTGTGAAAGATTGACTGGTATTCTTAACTATGTTGCTCCTTTTAC
GCTATGTGGATACGCTGCTTTAATGCCTTTGTATCATGCTATTGCTTCCCGTATGGCTTTCATTTTCTCC
TCCTTGTATAAATCCTGGTTGCTGTCTCTTTATGAGGAGTTGTGGCCCGTTGTCAGGCAACGTGGCGTGG
TGTGCACTGTGTTTGCTGACGCAACCCCCACTGGTTGGGGCATTGCCACCACCTGTCAGCTCCTTTCCGG
GACTTTCGCTTTCCCCCTCCCTATTGCCACGGCGGAACTCATCGCCGCCTGCCTTGCCCGCTGCTGGACA
GGGGCTCGGCTGTTGGGCACTGACAATTCCGTGGTGTTGTCGGGGAAATCATCGTCCTTTCCTTGGCTGC
TCGCCTGTGTTGCCACCTGGATTCTGCGCGGGACGTCCTTCTGCTACGTCCCTTCGGCCCTCAATCCAGC
GGACCTTCCTTCCCGCGGCCTGCTGCCGGCTCTGCGGCCTCTTCCGCGTCTTCGCCTTCGCCCTCAGACG
AGTCGGATCTCCCTTTGGGCCGCCTCCCCGCGTCGACTTTAAGACCAATGACTTACAAGGCAGCTGTAGA
TCTTAGCCACTTTTTAAAAGAAAAGGGGGGACTGGAAGGGCTAATTCACTCCCAACGAAGACAAGATCTG
CTTTTTGCTTGTACTGGGTCTCTCTGGTTAGACCAGATCTGAGCCTGGGAGCTCTCTGGCTAACTAGGGA
ACCCACTGCTTAAGCCTCAATAAAGCTTGCCTTGAGTGCTTCAAGTAGTGTGTGCCCGTCTGTTGTGTGA
CTCTGGTAACTAGAGATCCCTCAGACCCTTTTAGTCAGTGTGGAAAATCTCTAGCAGTACGTATAGTAGT
TCATGTCATCTTATTATTCAGTATTTATAACTTGCAAAGAAATGAATATCAGAGAGTGAGAGGAACTTGT
TTATTGCAGCTTATAATGGTTACAAATAAAGCAATAGCATCACAAATTTCACAAATAAAGCATTTTTTTC
ACTGCATTCTAGTTGTGGTTTGTCCAAACTCATCAATGTATCTTATCATGTCTGGCTCTAGCTATCCCGC
CCCTAACTCCGCCCATCCCGCCCCTAACTCCGCCCAGTTCCGCCCATTCTCCGCCCCATGGCTGACTAAT
TTTTTTTATTTATGCAGAGGCCGAGGCCGCCTCGGCCTCTGAGCTATTCCAGAAGTAGTGAGGAGGCTTT
TTTGGAGGCCTAGGGACGTACCCAATTCGCCCTATAGTGAGTCGTATTACGCGCGCTCACTGGCCGTCGT
TTTACAACGTCGTGACTGGGAAAACCCTGGCGTTACCCAACTTAATCGCCTTGCAGCACATCCCCCTTTC
GCCAGCTGGCGTAATAGCGAAGAGGCCCGCACCGATCGCCCTTCCCAACAGTTGCGCAGCCTGAATGGCG
AATGGG
[124 nt withheld, positions 3367-3490]
C
[91 nt withheld, positions 3492-3582]
A
[49 nt withheld, positions 3584-3632]
CCTTTGACGTTGGAGTCCACGTTCTTT
[37 nt withheld, positions 3660-3696]
ACCCTATCTCGGTCTATTCTTTTGATTTATAAGGGATTTTGCCGATTTCGGCCTATTGGTTAAAAAATGA
GCTGATTTAACAAAAATTTAACGCGAATTTTAACAAAATATTAACGCTTACAATTTAGGTGGCACTTTTC
GGGGAAATGTGCGCGGAACCCCTATTTGTTTATTTTTCTAAATACATTCAAATATGTATCCGCTCATGAG
ACAATAACCCTGATAAATGCTTCAATAATATTGAAAAAGGAAGAGTATGAGTATTCAACATTTCCGTGTC
GCCCTTATTCCCTTTTTTGCGGCATTTTGCCTTCCTGTTTTTGCTCACCCAGAAACGCTGGTGAAAGTAA
AAGATGCTGAAGATCAGTTGGGTGCACGAGTGGGTTACATCGAACTGGATCTCAACAGCGGTAAGATCCT
TGAGAGTTTTCGCCCCGAAGAACGTTTTCCAATGATGAGCACTTTTAAAGTTCTGCTATGTGGCGCGGTA
TTATCCCGTATTGACGCCGGGCAAGAGCAACTCGGTCGCCGCATACACTATTCTCAGAATGACTTGGTTG
AGTACTCACCAGTCACAGAAAAGCATCTTACGGATGGCATGACAGTAAGAGAATTATGCAGTGCTGCCAT
AACCATGAGTGATAACACTGCGGCCAACTTACTTCTGACAACGATCGGAGGACCGAAGGAGCTAACCGCT
TTTTTGCACAACATGGGGGATCATGTAACTCGCCTTGATCGTTGGGAACCGGAGCTGAATGAAGCCATAC
CAAACGACGAGCGTGACACCACGATGCCTGTAGCAATGGCAACAACGTTGCGCAAACTATTAACTGGCGA
ACTACTTACTCTAGCTTCCCGGCAACAATTAATAGACTGGATGGAGGCGGATAAAGTTGCAGGACCACTT
CTGCGCTCGGCCCTTCCGGCTGGCTGGTTTATTGCTGATAAATCTGGAGCCGGTGAGCGTGGGTCTCGCG
GTATCATTGCAGCACTGGGGCCAGATGGTAAGCCCTCCCGTATCGTAGTTATCTACACGACGGGGAGTCA
GGCAACTATGGATGAACGAAATAGACAGATCGCTGAGATAGGTGCCTCACTGATTAAGCATTGGTAACTG
TCAGACCAAGTTTACTCATATATACTTTAGATTGATTTAAAACTTCATTTTTAATTTAAAAGGATCTAGG
TGAAGATCCTTTTTGATAATCTCATGACCAAAATCCCTTAACGTGAGTTTTCGTTCCACTGAGCGTCAGA
CCCCGTAGAAAAGATCAAAGGATCTTCTTGAGATCCTTTTTTTCTGCGCGTAATCTGCTGCTTGCAAACA
AAAAAACCACCGCTACCAGCGGTGGTTTGTTTGCCGGATCAAGAGCTACCAACTCTTTTTCCGAAGGTAA
CTGGCTTCAGCAGAGCGCAGATACCAAATACTGTTCTTCTAGTGTAGCCGTAGTTAGGCCACCACTTCAA
GAACTCTGTAGCACCGCCTACATACCTCGCTCTGCTAATCCTGTTACCAGTGGCTGCTGCCAGTGGCGAT
AAGTCGTGTCTTACCGGGTTGGACTCAAGACGATAGTTACCGGATAAGGCGCAGCGGTCGGGCTGAACGG
GGGGTTCGTGCACACAGCCCAGCTTGGAGCGAACGACCTACACCGAACTGAGATACCTACAGCGTGAGCT
ATGAGAAAGCGCCACGCTTCCCGAAGGGAGAAAGGCGGACAGGTATCCGGTAAGCGGCAGGGTCGGAACA
GGAGAGCGCACGAGGGAGCTTCCAGGGGGAAACGCCTGGTATCTTTATAGTCCTGTCGGGTTTCGCCACC
TCTGACTTGAGCGTCGATTTTTGTGATGCTCGTCAGGGGGGCGGAGCCTATGGAAAAACGCCAGCAACGC
GGCCTTTTTACGGTTCCTGGCCTTTTGCTGGCCTTTTGCTCACATGTTCTTTCCTGCGTTATCCCCTGAT
TCTGTGGATAACCGTATTACCGCCTTTGAGTGAGCTGATACCGCTCGCCGCAGCCGAACGACCGAGCGCA
GCGAGTCAGTGAGCGAGGAAGCGGAAGAGCGCCCAATACGCAAACCGCCTCTCCCCGCGCGTTGGCCGAT
TCATTAATGCAGCTGGCACGACAGGTTTCCCGACTGGAAAGCGGGCAGTGAGCGCAACGCAATTAATGTG
AGTTAGCTCACTCATTAGGCACCCCAGGCTTTACACTTTATGCTTCCGGCTCGTATGTTGTGTGGAATTG
TGAGCGGATAACAATTTCACACAGGAAACAGCTATGACCATGATTACGCCAAGCGCGCAATTAACCCTCA
CTAAAGGGAACAAAAGCTGGAGCTGCAAGCTTAATGTAGTCTTATGCAATACTCTTGTAGTCTTGCAACA
TGGTAACGATGAGTTAGCAACATGCCTTACAAGGAGAGAAAAAGCACCGTGCATGCCGATTGGTGGAAGT
AAGGTGGTACGATCGTGCCTTATTAGGAAGGCAACAGACGGGTCTGACATGGATTGGACGAACCACTGAA
TTGCCGCATTGCAGAGATATTGTATTTAAGTGCCTAGCTCGATACATAAACGGGTCTCTCTGGTTAGACC
AGATCTGAGCCTGGGAGCTCTCTGGCTAACTAGGGAACCCACTGCTTAAGCCTCAATAAAGCTTGCCTTG
AGTGCTTCAAGTAGTGTGTGCCCGTCTGTTGTGTGACTCTGGTAACTAGAGATCCCTCAGACCCTTTTAG
TCAGTGTGGAAAATCTCTAGCAGTGGCGCCCGAACAGGGACTTGAAAGCGAAAGGGAAACCAGAGGAGCT
CTCTCGACGCAGGACTCGGCTTGCTGAAGCGCGCACGGCAAGAGGCGAGGGGCGGCGACTGGTGAGTACG
CCAAAAATTTTGACTAGCGGAGGCTAGAAGGAGAGAGATGGGTGCGAGAGCGTCAGTATTAAGCGGGGGA
GAATTAGATCGCGATGGGAAAAAATTCGGTTAAGGCCAGGGGGAAAGAAAAAATATAAATTAAAACATAT
AGTATGGGCAAGCAGGGAGCTAGAACGATTCGCAGTTAATCCTGGCCTGTTAGAAACATCAGAAGGCTGT
AGACAAATACTGGGACAGCTACAACCATCCCTTCAGACAGGATCAGAAGAACTTAGATCATTATATAATA
CAGTAGCAACCCTCTATTGTGTGCATCAAAGGATAGAGATAAAAGACACCAAGGAAGCTTTAGACAAGAT
AGAGGAAGAGCAAAACAAAAGTAAGACCACCGCACAGCAAGCGGCCGCTGATCTTCAGACCTGGAGGAGG
AGATATGAGGGACAATTGGAGAAGTGAATTATATAAATATAAAGTAGTAAAAATTGAACCATTAGGAGTA
GCACCCACCAAGGCAAAGAGAAGAGTGGTGCAGAGAGAAAAAAGAGCAGTGGGAATAGGAGCTTTGTTCC
TTGGGTTCTTGGGAGCAGCAGGAAGCACTATGGGCGCAGCGTCAATGACGCTGACGGTACAGGCCAGACA
ATTATTGTCTGGTATAGTGCAGCAGCAGAACAATTTGCTGAGGGCTATTGAGGCGCAACAGCATCTGTTG
CAACTCACAGTCTGGGGCATCAAGCAGCTCCAGGCAAGAATCCTGGCTGTGGAAAGATACCTAAAGGATC
AACAGCTCCTGGGGATTTGGGGTTGCTCTGGAAAACTCATTTGCACCACTGCTGTGCCTTGGAATGCTAG
TTGGAGTAATAAATCTCTGGAACAGATTTGGAATCACACGACCTGGATGGAGTGGGACAGAGAAATTAAC
AATTACACAAGCTTAATACACTCCTTAATTGAAGAATCGCAAAACCAGCAAGAAAAGAATGAACAAGAAT
TATTGGAATTAGATAAATGGGCAAGTTTGTGGAATTGGTTTAACATAACAAATTGGCTGTGGTATATAAA
ATTATTCATAATGATAGTAGGAGGCTTGGTAGGTTTAAGAATAGTTTTTGCTGTACTTTCTATAGTGAAT
AGAGTTAGGCAGGGATATTCACCATTATCGTTTCAGACCCACCTCCCAACCCCGAGGGGACCCAGAGAGG
GCCTATTTCCCATGATTCCTTCATATTTGCATATACGATACAAGGCTGTTAGAGAGATAATTAGAATTAA
TTTGACTGTAAACACAAAGATATTAGTACAAAATACGTGACGTAGAAAGTAATAATTTCTTGGGTAGTTT
GCAGTTTTAAAATTATGTTTTAAAATGGACTATCATATGCTTACCGTAACTTGAAAGTATTTCGATTTCT
TGGCTTTATATATCTTGTGGAAAGGACGAAACACCGCGTGCAACGGCGGCTCGTTGGTTTTAGAGCTAGA
AATAGCAAGTTAAAATAAGGCTAGTCCGTTATCAACTTGAAAAAGTGGCACCGAGTCGGTGCTTTTTTAA
GCTTGGCGTAACTAGATCTTGAGACAAATGGCAGTATTCATCCACAATTTTAAAAGAAAAGGGGGGATTG
GGGGGTACAGTGCAGGGGAAAGAATAGTAGACATAATAGCAACAGACATACAAACTAAAGAATTACAAAA
ACAAATTACAAAAATTCAAAATTTTCGGGTTTATTACAGGGACAGCAGAGATCCACTTTGGCGCCGGCTC
GAGGGGG
Features (pLannotate 1.2.2; 29 found; start..end, strand, type, name):
     14..80      +  CDS            small t antigen (fragment): SV40 (simian virus 40) small t antigen
    106..317     +  promoter       EF-1α core promoter: core promoter for human elongation factor EF-1α
    318..1256    +  intron         EF-1α intron A: intron upstream of the start codon of human EF-1α
   1278..1877    +  CDS            PuroR (fragment): puromycin N-acetyltransferase; pac from Streptomyces; confers resistance to puromycin
   1893..2481    +  misc_feature   WPRE: woodchuck hepatitis virus posttranscriptional regulatory element
   2532..2551    +  misc_feature   cPPT/CTS (fragment): central polypurine tract and central termination sequence of HIV-1
   2553..2786    +  LTR            3' LTR (ΔU3): self-inactivating 3' long terminal repeat (LTR) from HIV-1
   2864..2985    +  polyA_signal   SV40 poly(A) signal: SV40 polyadenylation signal
   3025..3160    +  rep_origin     SV40 ori: SV40 origin of replication
   3181..3199    -  promoter       T7 promoter: promoter for bacteriophage T7 RNA polymerase
   3207..3362    +  CDS            lacZα (fragment): LacZα fragment of β-galactosidase; lacZ fragment
   3367..3795    +  rep_origin     f1 ori (sequence partly withheld): f1 bacteriophage origin of replication; arrow indicates direction of (+) strand synthesis
   3848..3952    +  promoter       AmpR promoter: bla
   3953..4813    +  CDS            AmpR: β-lactamase; bla; confers resistance to ampicillin, carbenicillin, and related antibiotics
   4984..5572    +  rep_origin     ori: high-copy-number ColE1/pMB1/pBR322/pUC origin of replication
   5755..5847    +  CDS            lacI (fragment): lac repressor; lacI; The lac repressor binds to the lac operator to inhibit transcription in E. coli. This inhibition can be relieved by adding lactose or isopropyl-β-D-thiogalactopyranoside (IPTG).
   5860..5881    +  protein_bind   CAP binding site: CAP binding activates transcription in the presence of cAMP. E. coli catabolite activator protein
   5896..5926    +  promoter       lac promoter: promoter for the E. coli lac operon
   5934..5950    +  protein_bind   lac operator: The lac repressor binds to the lac operator to inhibit transcription in E. coli. This inhibition can be relieved by adding lactose or isopropyl-β-D-thiogalactopyranoside (IPTG). lac repressor encoded by lacI
   5995..6013    +  promoter       T3 promoter: promoter for bacteriophage T3 RNA polymerase
   6041..6267    +  promoter       RSV promoter: Rous sarcoma virus enhancer/promoter
   6268..6448    +  LTR            5' LTR (truncated): truncated 5' long terminal repeat (LTR) from HIV-1
   6495..6620    +  misc_feature   HIV-1 Ψ: packaging signal of human immunodeficiency virus type 1
   6604..6967    +  CDS            HIV-1 gag (fragment): gag protein from human immunodeficiency virus 1; gag
   7113..7346    +  misc_feature   RRE: The Rev response element (RRE) of HIV-1 allows for Rev-dependent mRNA export from the nucleus to the cytoplasm.
   7723..7749    +  CDS            Rev (fragment): human immunodeficiency virus 1 (HIV-1) Rev protein; rev; enhances nuclear export of unspliced and incompletely spliced viral mRNAs
   7753..7993    +  promoter       U6 promoter: RNA polymerase III promoter for human U6 snRNA
   8023..8098    +  misc_RNA       gRNA scaffold: guide RNA scaffold for the Streptococcus pyogenes CRISPR/Cas9 system
   8154..8271    +  misc_feature   cPPT/CTS: central polypurine tract and central termination sequence of HIV-1
