[The description below was written by a language model from this plasmid's Addgene catalogue record and pLannotate feature annotations shown in this document.]
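Description:
NME4 gRNA (BRDN0001149238) is a third-generation lentiviral CRISPR guide plasmid built on the lentiGuide-Puro backbone and designed to deliver a single guide RNA against human NME4 (also known as NDPK-D or nm23-H4). The assembled sequence is 8,323 nt. In bacteria it is maintained at high copy through a ColE1/pUC-type origin and selected with ampicillin via the β-lactamase gene. An f1 origin, an SV40 origin and remnants of a lac/lacZα cloning region with flanking T7 and T3 promoters are carried over from the parental backbone.

The lentiviral transfer cassette begins with an RSV promoter fused to a truncated HIV-1 5' LTR, which makes genomic RNA production Tat-independent. This is followed by the Ψ packaging signal with a gag fragment and then the Rev response element for nuclear export of the full-length transcript. Next, a human U6 RNA polymerase III promoter drives the NME4-targeting spacer joined to the Streptococcus pyogenes Cas9 guide scaffold. A cPPT/CTS element, which aids nuclear import of the viral genome, lies just after the scaffold. A separate EF-1α core promoter with its intron A then expresses puromycin N-acetyltransferase for selection of transduced mammalian cells. A WPRE boosts transcript levels, and the cassette ends in a self-inactivating ΔU3 3' LTR followed by an SV40 polyadenylation signal.

The plasmid does not encode Cas9, so it must be used with a separate Cas9 vector or in cells that already express the nuclease. The guide was designed against several NME4 reference transcripts and belongs to a human kinome gRNA collection used for knockout of individual genes.
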