Addgene plasmid #76171: NME4 gRNA (BRDN0001149238)
Purpose: 3rd generation lentiviral gRNA plasmid targeting human NME4
Depositing lab: John Doench & David Root. Depositing organization: Broad Institute. Publication: Optimized sgRNA design to maximize activity and minimize off-target effects of CRISPR-Cas9. Doench JG, Fusi N, Sullender M, Hegde M, Vaimberg EW, Donovan KF, Smith I, Tothova Z, Wilen C, Orchard R, Virgin HW, Listgarten J, Root DE. Nat Biotechnol. 2016 Jan 18. doi: 10.1038/nbt.3437. PubMed 26780180.
Backbone
  Vector backbone: lentiGuide-Puro
  Backbone manufacturer: Zhang Lab (Addgene plasmid # 52963)
  Vector type: Mammalian Expression, Lentiviral, CRISPR
  Selectable markers: Puromycin
Growth in bacteria
  Bacterial resistance: Ampicillin, 100 μg/mL
  Growth temperature: 37°C
  Growth strain: DH5alpha
  Copy number: High Copy
Gene/Insert
  Gene/Insert name: NME4 (alt names: NME4; NM_001286433.1)
  gRNA/shRNA sequence: CGTGCAACGGCGGCTCGTTG
  Species: H. sapiens (human)
  Entrez Gene: NME4 (a.k.a. NDPK-D, NM23H4, nm23-H4)
  Promoter: hU6
  Cloning method: Unknown
  Sequencing primers: 5′ U6-F; 3′ pS2-R
Terms and licenses: Academic/Nonprofit Terms; Industry Terms: Not Available to Industry
Depositor comments: The gRNA was designed to target the following Genbank reference sequence(s): NM_001286433.1,NM_001286435.1,NM_005009.2. Note that this plasmid does NOT contain Cas9. It should be used in conjunction with lentiCas9-Blast (Addgene #52962) or otherwise with cell lines already expressing Cas9. Browse the full kinome gRNA library at http://www.addgene.org/pooled-library/broadgpp-human-kinome/ or visit http://www.broadinstitute.org/rnai/public/ for detailed protocols and information.
How to cite: NME4 gRNA (BRDN0001149238) was a gift from John Doench & David Root (Addgene plasmid # 76171 ; http://n2t.net/addgene:76171 ; RRID:Addgene_76171)
