>Addgene plasmid #76171 | NME4 gRNA (BRDN0001149238) | depositor partial sequence | sequence record 143631 | Target Sequence
CGTGCAACGGCGGCTCGTTG
