>Addgene plasmid #76171 | NME4 gRNA (BRDN0001149238) | addgene partial sequence | sequence record 185323 | hU6-F
TAGAAAGTAATAATTTCTTGGGTAGTTTGCAGTTTTAAAATTATGTTTTAAAATGGACTATCATATGCTT
ACCGTAACTTGAAAGTATTTCGATTTCTTGGCTTTATATATCTTGTGGAAAGGACGAAACACCGCGTGCA
ACGGCGGCTCGTTGGTTTTAGAGCTAGAAATAGCAAGTTAAAATAAGGCTAGTCCGTTATCAACTTGAAA
AAGTGGCACCGAGTCGGTGCTTTTTTAAGCTTGGCGTAACTAGATCTTGAGACAAATGGCAGTATTCATC
CACAATTTTAAAAGAAAAGGGGGGATTGGGGGGTACAGTGCAGGGGAAAGAATAGTAGACATAATAGCAA
CAGACATACAAACTAAAGAATTACAAAAACAAATTACAAAAATTCAAAATTTTCGGGTTTATTACAGGGA
CAGCAGAGATCCACTTTGGCGCCGGCTCGAGGGGGCCCGGGTGCAAAGATGGATAAAGTTTTAAACAGAG
AGGAATCTTTGCAGCTAATGGACCTTCTAGGTCTTGAAAGGAGTGGGAATTGGCTCCGGTGCCCGTCAGT
GGGCAGAGCG
